>Addgene plasmid #80082 | pJL-TRBO | addgene full sequence | sequence record 358589 | Addgene NGS Result
TGGCAGGATATATTGTGGTGTAAACAAATTGACGCTTAGACAACTTAATAACACATTGCGGACGTTTTTA
AAGTACTGGGGTGGTTTTGGTACCGGGCCCCCCCTCGAGGTCGACGGTATCGATAAGCTTGATATCGAAT
TCCTGCAGGTCAACATGGTGGAGCACGACACACTTGTCTACTCCAAAAATATCAAAGATACAGTCTCAGA
AGACCAAAGGGCAATTGAGACTTTTCAACAAAGGGTAATATCCGGAAACCTCCTCGGATTCCATTGCCCA
GCTATCTGTCACTTTATTGTGAAGATAGTGGAAAAGGAAGGTGGCTCCTACAAATGCCATCATTGCGATA
AAGGAAAGGCCATCGTTGAAGATGCCTCTGCCGACAGTGGTCCCAAAGATGGACCCCCACCCACGAGGAG
CATCGTGGAAAAAGAAGACGTTCCAACCACGTCTTCAAAGCAAGTGGATTGATGTGATAACATGGTGGAG
CACGACACACTTGTCTACTCCAAAAATATCAAAGATACAGTCTCAGAAGACCAAAGGGCAATTGAGACTT
TTCAACAAAGGGTAATATCCGGAAACCTCCTCGGATTCCATTGCCCAGCTATCTGTCACTTTATTGTGAA
GATAGTGGAAAAGGAAGGTGGCTCCTACAAATGCCATCATTGCGATAAAGGAAAGGCCATCGTTGAAGAT
GCCTCTGCCGACAGTGGTCCCAAAGATGGACCCCCACCCACGAGGAGCATCGTGGAAAAAGAAGACGTTC
CAACCACGTCTTCAAAGCAAGTGGATTGATGTGATATCTCCACTGACGTAAGGGATGACGCACAATCCCA
CTATCCTTCGCAAGACCCTTCCTCTATATAAGGAAGTTCATTTCATTTGGAGAGGGTATTTTTACAACAA
TTACCAACAACAACAAACAACAGACAACATTACAATTACTATTTACAATTACAATGGCATACACACAGAC
AGCTACCACATCAGCTTTGCTGGACACTGTCCGAGGAAACAACTCCTTGGTCAATGATCTAGCAAAGCGT
CGTCTTTACGACACAGCGGTTGAAGAGTTTAACGCTCGTGACCGCAGGCCCAAGGTGAACTTTTCAAAAG
TAATAAGCGAGGAGCAGACGCTTATTGCTACCCGGGCGTATCCAGAATTCCAAATTACATTTTATAACAC
GCAAAATGCCGTGCATTCGCTTGCAGGTGGATTGCGATCTTTAGAACTGGAATATCTGATGATGCAAATT
CCCTACGGATCATTGACTTATGACATAGGCGGGAATTTTGCATCGCATCTGTTCAAGGGACGAGCATATG
TACACTGCTGCATGCCCAACCTGGACGTTCGAGACATCATGCGGCACGAAGGCCAGAAAGACAGTATTGA
ACTATACCTTTCTAGGCTAGAGAGAGGGGGGAAAACAGTCCCCAACTTCCAAAAGGAAGCATTTGACAGA
TACGCAGAAATTCCTGAAGACGCTGTCTGTCACAATACTTTCCAGACATGCGAACATCAGCCGATGCAGC
AATCAGGCAGAGTGTATGCCATTGCGCTACACAGCATATATGACATACCAGCCGATGAGTTCGGGGCGGC
ACTCTTGAGGAAAAATGTCCATACGTGCTATGCCGCTTTCCACTTCTCCGAGAACCTGCTTCTTGAAGAT
TCATGCGTCAATTTGGACGAAATCAACGCGTGTTTTTCGCGCGATGGAGACAAGTTGACCTTTTCTTTTG
CATCAGAGAGTACTCTTAATTACTGTCATAGTTATTCTAATATTCTTAAGTATGTGTGCAAAACTTACTT
CCCGGCCTCTAATAGAGAGGTTTACATGAAGGAGTTTTTAGTCACCAGAGTTAATACCTGGTTTTGTAAG
TTTTCTAGAATAGATACTTTTCTTTTGTACAAAGGTGTGGCCCATAAAAGTGTAGATAGTGAGCAGTTTT
ATACTGCAATGGAAGACGCATGGCATTACAAAAAGACTCTTGCAATGTGCAACAGCGAGAGAATCCTCCT
TGAGGATTCATCATCAGTCAATTACTGGTTTCCCAAAATGAGGGATATGGTCATCGTACCATTATTCGAC
ATTTCTTTGGAGACTAGTAAGAGGACGCGCAAGGAAGTCTTAGTGTCCAAGGATTTCGTGTTCACAGTGC
TTAACCACATTCGAACATACCAGGCGAAAGCTCTTACATACGCAAATGTTTTGTCCTTCGTCGAATCGAT
TCGATCGAGGGTAATCATTAACGGTGTGACAGCGAGGTCCGAATGGGATGTGGACAAATCTTTGTTACAA
TCCTTGTCCATGACGTTTTACCTGCATACTAAGCTTGCCGTTCTAAAGGATGACTTACTGATTAGCAAGT
TTAGTCTCGGTTCGAAAACGGTGTGCCAGCATGTGTGGGATGAGATTTCGCTGGCGTTTGGGAACGCATT
TCCCTCCGTGAAAGAGAGGCTCTTGAACAGGAAACTTATCAGAGTGGCAGGCGACGCATTAGAGATCAGG
GTGCCTGATCTATATGTGACCTTCCACGACAGATTAGTGACTGAGTACAAGGCCTCTGTGGACATGCCTG
CGCTTGACATTAGGAAGAAGATGGAAGAAACGGAAGTGATGTACAATGCACTTTCAGAATTATCGGTGTT
AAGGGAGTCTGACAAATTCGATGTTGATGTTTTTTCCCAGATGTGCCAATCTTTGGAAGTTGACCCAATG
ACGGCAGCGAAGGTTATAGTCGCGGTCATGAGCAATGAGAGCGGTCTGACTCTCACATTTGAACGACCTA
CTGAGGCGAATGTTGCGCTAGCTTTACAGGATCAAGAGAAGGCTTCAGAAGGTGCATTGGTAGTTACCTC
AAGAGAAGTTGAAGAACCGTCCATGAAGGGTTCGATGGCCAGAGGAGAGTTACAATTAGCTGGTCTTGCT
GGAGATCATCCGGAATCGTCCTATTCTAAGAACGAGGAGATAGAGTCTTTAGAGCAGTTTCATATGGCGA
CGGCAGATTCGTTAATTCGTAAGCAGATGAGCTCGATTGTGTACACGGGTCCGATTAAAGTTCAGCAAAT
GAAAAACTTTATCGATAGCCTGGTAGCATCACTATCTGCTGCGGTGTCGAATCTCGTCAAGATCCTCAAA
GATACAGCTGCTATTGACCTTGAAACCCGTCAAAAGTTTGGAGTCTTGGATGTTGCATCTAGGAAGTGGT
TAATCAAACCAACGGCCAAGAGTCATGCATGGGGTGTTGTTGAAACCCACGCGAGGAAGTATCATGTGGC
GCTTTTGGAATATGATGAGCAGGGTGTGGTGACATGCGATGATTGGAGAAGAGTAGCTGTTAGCTCTGAG
TCTGTTGTTTATTCCGACATGGCGAAACTCAGAACTCTGCGCAGACTGCTTCGAAACGGAGAACCGCATG
TCAGTAGCGCAAAGGTTGTTCTTGTGGACGGAGTTCCGGGCTGTGGAAAAACCAAAGAAATTCTTTCCAG
GGTTAATTTTGATGAAGATCTAATTTTAGTACCTGGGAAGCAAGCCGCGGAAATGATCAGAAGACGTGCG
AATTCCTCAGGGATTATTGTGGCCACGAAGGACAACGTTAAAACCGTTGATTCTTTCATGATGAATTTTG
GGAAAAGCACACGCTGTCAGTTCAAGAGGTTATTCATTGATGAAGGGTTGATGTTGCATACTGGTTGTGT
TAATTTTCTTGTGGCGATGTCATTGTGCGAAATTGCATATGTTTACGGAGACACACAGCAGATTCCATAC
ATCAATAGAGTTTCAGGATTCCCGTACCCCGCCCATTTTGCCAAATTGGAAGTTGACGAGGTGGAGACAC
GCAGAACTACTCTCCGTTGTCCAGCCGATGTCACACATTATCTGAACAGGAGATATGAGGGCTTTGTCAT
GAGCACTTCTTCGGTTAAAAAGTCTGTTTCGCAGGAGATGGTCGGCGGAGCCGCCGTGATCAATCCGATC
TCAAAACCCTTGCATGGCAAGATCCTGACTTTTACCCAATCGGATAAAGAAGCTCTGCTTTCAAGAGGGT
ATTCAGATGTTCACACTGTGCATGAAGTGCAAGGCGAGACATACTCTGATGTTTCACTAGTTAGGTTAAC
CCCTACACCGGTCTCCATCATTGCAGGAGACAGCCCACATGTTTTGGTCGCATTGTCAAGGCACACCTGT
TCGCTCAAGTACTACACTGTTGTTATGGATCCTTTAGTTAGTATCATTAGAGATCTAGAGAAACTTAGCT
CGTACTTGTTAGATATGTATAAGGTCGATGCAGGAACACAATAGCAATTACAGATTGACTCGGTGTTCAA
AGGTTCCAATCTTTTTGTTGCAGCGCCAAAGACTGGTGATATTTCTGATATGCAGTTTTACTATGATAAG
TGTCTCCCAGGCAACAGCACCATGATGAATAATTTTGATGCTGTTACCATGAGGTTGACTGACATTTCAT
TGAATGTCAAAGATTGCATATTGGATATGTCTAAGTCTGTTGCTGCGCCTAAGGATCAAATCAAACCACT
AATACCTATGGTACGAACGGCGGCAGAAATGCCACGCCAGACTGGACTATTGGAAAATTTAGTGGCGATG
ATTAAAAGAAACTTTAACGCACCCGAGTTGTCTGGCATCATTGATATTGAAAATACTGCATCTTTGGTTG
TAGATAAGTTTTTTGATAGTTATTTGCTTAAAGAAAAAAGAAAACCAAATAAAAATGTTTCTTTGTTCAG
TAGAGAGTCTCTCAATAGATGGTTAGAAAAGCAGGAACAGGTAACAATAGGCCAGCTCGCAGATTTTGAT
TTTGTGGATTTGCCAGCAGTTGATCAGTACAGACACATGATTAAAGCACAACCCAAACAAAAGTTGGACA
CTTCAATCCAAACGGAGTACCCGGCTTTGCAGACGATTGTGTACCATTCAAAAAAGATCAATGCAATATT
CGGCCCGTTGTTTAGTGAGCTTACCAGGCAATTACTGGACAGTGTTGATTCGAGCAGATTTTTGTTTTTC
ACAAGAAAGACACCAGCGCAGATTGAGGATTTCTTCGGAGATCTCGACAGTCATGTGCCGATGGATGTCT
TGGAGCTGGATATATCAAAATACGACAAATCTCAGAATGAATTCCACTGTGCAGTAGAATACGAGATCTG
GCGAAGATTGGGTTTCGAAGACTTCTTGGGAGAAGTTTGGAAACAAGGGCATAGAAAGACCACCCTCAAG
GATTATACCGCAGGTATAAAAACTTGCATCTGGTATCAAAGAAAGAGCGGGGACGTCACGACGTTCATTG
GAAACACTGTGATCATTGCTGCATGTTTGGCCTCGATGCTTCCGATGGAGAAAATAATCAAAGGAGCCTT
TTGCGGTGACGATAGTCTGCTGTACTTTCCAAAGGGTTGTGAGTTTCCGGATGTGCAACACTCCGCGAAT
CTTATGTGGAATTTTGAAGCAAAACTGTTTAAAAAACAGTATGGATACTTTTGCGGAAGATATGTAATAC
ATCACGACAGAGGATGCATTGTGTATTACGATCCCCTAAAGTTGATCTCGAAACTTGGTGCTAAACACAT
CAAGGATTGGGAACACTTGGAGGAGTTCAGAAGGTCTCTTTGTGATGTTGCTGTTTCGTTGAACAATTGT
GCGTATTACACACAGTTGGACGACGCTGTATGGGAGGTTCATAAGACCGCCCCTCCAGGTTCGTTTGTTT
ATAAAAGTCTGGTGAAGTATTTGTCTGATAAAGTTCTTTTTAGAAGTTTGTTTATAGATGGCTCTAGTTG
TTAAAGGAAAAGTGAATATCAATGAGTTTATCGACCTGACAAAAATGGAGAAGATCTTACCGTCGATGTT
TACCCCTGTAAAGAGTGTTATGTGTTCCAAAGTTGATAAAATAATGGTTCATGAGAATGAGTCATTGTCA
GGGGTGAACCTTCTTAAAGGAGTTAAGCTTATTGATAGTGGATACGTCTGTTTAGCCGGTTTGGTCGTCA
CGGGCGAGTGGAACTTGCCTGACAATTGCAGAGGAGGTGTGAGCGTGTGTCTGGTGGACAAAAGGATGGA
AAGAGCCGACGAGGCCATTCTCGGATCTTACTACACAGCAGCTGCAAAGAAAAGATTTCAGTTCAAGGTC
GTTCCCAATTATGCTATAACCACCCAGGACGCGATGAAAAACGTCTGGCAAGTTTTAGTTAATATTAGAA
ATGTGAAGATGTCAGCGGGTTTCTGTCCGCTTTCTCTGGAGTTTGTGTCGGTGTGTATTGTTTATAGAAA
TAATATAAAATTAGGTTTGAGAGAGAAGATTACAAACGTGAGAGACGGAGGGCCCATGGAACTTACAGAA
GAAGTCGTTGATGAGTTCATGGAAGATGTCCCTATGTCGATCAGGCTTGCAAAGTTTCGATCTCGAACCG
GAAAAAAGAGTGATGTCCGCAAAGGGAAAAATAGTAGTAGTGATCGGTCAGTGCCGAACAAGAACTATAG
AAATGTTAAGGATTTTGGGGGAATGAGTTTTAAAAAGAATAATTTAATCGATGATGATTCGGAGGCTACT
GTCGCCGAATCGGATTCGTTTTAAATAGATCTTACAGTATCACTACTCCATCTCAGTTCGTGTTCTTGTC
ATTAATTAACGGCCTAGGGCGGCCGCGGTCCTGCAACTTGAGGTAGTCAAGATGCATAATAAATAACGGA
TTGTGTCCGTAATCACACGTGGTGCGTACGATAACGCATAGTGTTTTTCCCTCCACTTAAATCGAAGGGT
TGTGTCTTGGATCGCGCGGGTCAAATGTATATGGTTCATATACATCCGCAGGCACGTAATAAAGCGAGGG
GTTCGAATCCCCCCGTTACCCCCGGTAGGGGCCCAGGTACCCGGATGTGTTTTCCGGGCTGATGAGTCCG
TGAGGACGAAACCTGGCTGCAGGCATGCAAGCTTGGCGTAATCATGGTCATAGCCTAGAGTCCGCAAAAA
TCACCAGTCTCTCTCTACAAATCTATCTCTCTCTATTTTTCTCCAGAATAATGTGTGAGTAGTTCCCAGA
TAAGGGAATTAGGGTTCTTATAGGGTTTCGCTCATGTGTTGAGCATATAAGAAACCCTTAGTATGTATTT
GTATTTGTAAAATACTTCTATCAATAAAATTTCTAATTCCTAAAACCAAAATCCAGTGACCTGCAGCCCG
GCCGGGGGATCCACTAGCAGATTGTCGTTTCCCGCCTTCAGTTTAAACTATCAGTGTTTGACAGGATATA
TTGGCGGGTAAACCTAAGAGAAAAGAGCGTTTATTAGAATAATCGGATATTTAAAAGGGCGTGAAAAGGT
TTATCCGTTCGTCCATTTGTATGTGCATGCCAACCACAGGAGATCTCAGTAAAGCGCTGGCTGCTGAACC
CCCAGCCGGAACTGACCCCACAAGGCCCTAGCGTTTGCAATGCACCAGGTCATCATTGACCCAGGCGTGT
TCCACCAGGCCGCTGCCTCGCAACTCTTCGCAGGCTTCGCCGACCTGCTCGCGCCACTTCTTCACGCGGG
TGGAATCCGATCCGCACATGAGGCGGAAGGTTTCCAGCTTGAGCGGGTACGGCTCCCGGTGCGAGCTGAA
ATAGTCGAACATCCGTCGGGCCGTCGGCGACAGCTTGCGGTACTTCTCCCATATGAATTTCGTGTAGTGG
TCGCCAGCAAACAGCACGACGATTTCCTCGTCGATCAGGACCTGGCAACGGGACGTTTTCTTGCCACGGT
CCAGGACGCGGAAGCGGTGCAGCAGCGACACCGATTCCAGGTGCCCAACGCGGTCGGACGTGAAGCCCAT
CGCCGTCGCCTGTAGGCGCGACAGGCATTCCTCGGCCTTCGTGTAATACCGGCCATTGATCGACCAGCCC
AGGTCCTGGCAAAGCTCGTAGAACGTGAAGGTGATCGGCTCGCCGATAGGGGTGCGCTTCGCGTACTCCA
ACACCTGCTGCCACACCAGTTCGTCATCGTCGGCCCGCAGCTCGACGCCGGTGTAGGTGATCTTCACGTC
CTTGTTGACGTGGAAAATGACCTTGTTTTGCAGCGCCTCGCGCGGGATTTTCTTGTTGCGCGTGGTGAAC
AGGGCAGAGCGGGCCGTGTCGTTTGGCATCGCTCGCATCGTGTCCGGCCACGGCGCAATATCGAACAAGG
AAAGCTGCATTTCCTTGATCTGCTGCTTCGTGTGTTTCAGCAACGCGGCCTGCTTGGCCTCGCTGACCTG
TTTTGCCAGGTCCTCGCCGGCGGTTTTTCGCTTCTTGGTCGTCATAGTTCCTCGCGTGTCGATGGTCATC
GACTTCGCCAAACCTGCCGCCTCCTGTTCGAGACGACGCGAACGCTCCACGGCGGCCGATGGCGCGGGCA
GGGCAGGGGGAGCCAGTTGCACGCTGTCGCGCTCGATCTTGGCCGTAGCTTGCTGGGCCATCGAGCCGAC
GGACTGGAAGGTTTCGCGGGGCGCACGCATGACGGTGCGGCTTGCGATGGTTTCGGCATCCTCGGCGGAA
AACCCCGCGTCGATCAGTTCTTGCCTGTATGCCTTCCGGTCAAACGTCCGATTCATTCACCCTCCTTGCG
GGATTGCCCCGACTCACGCCGGGGCAATGTGCCCTTATTCCTGATTTGACCCGCCTGGTGCCTTGGTGTC
CAGATAATCCACCTTATCGGCAATGAAGTCGGTCCCGTAGACCGTCTGGCCGTCCTTCTCGTACTTGGTA
TTCCGAATCTTGCCCTGCACGAATACCAGCGACCCCTTGCCCAAATACTTGCCGTGGGCCTCGGCCTGAG
AGCCAAAACACTTGATGCGGAAGAAGTCGGTGCGCTCCTGCTTGTCGCCGGCATCGTTGCGCCACATCTA
GGTACTAAAACAATTCATCCAGTAAAATATAATATTTTATTTTCTCCCAATCAGGCTTGATCCCCAGTAA
GTCAAAAAATAGCTCGACATACTGTTCTTCCCCGATATCCTCCCTGATCGACCGGACGCAGAAGGCAATG
TCATACCACTTGTCCGCCCTGCCGCTTCTCCCAAGATCAATAAAGCCACTTACTTTGCCATCTTTCACAA
AGATGTTGCTGTCTCCCAGGTCGCCGTGGGAAAAGACAAGTTCCTCTTCGGGCTTTTCCGTCTTTAAAAA
ATCATACAGCTCGCGCGGATCTTTAAATGGGGTGTCTTCTTCCCAGTTTTCGCAATCCACATCGGCCAGA
TCGTTATTCAGTAAGTAATCCAATTCGGCTAAGCGGCTGTCTAAGCTATTCGTATAGGGACAATCCGATA
TGTCGATGGAGTGAAAGAGCCTGATGCACTCCGCATACAGCTCGATAATCTTTTCAGGGCTTTGTTCATC
TTCATACTCTTCCGAGCAAAGGACGCCATCGGCCTCACTCATGAGCAGATTGCTCCAGCCATCATGCCGT
TCAAGGTGCAGGACCTTTGGAACAGGCAGCTTTCCTTCCAGCCATAGCATCATGTCCTTTTCCCGTTCCA
CATCATAGGTGGTCCCTTTATACCGGCTGTCCGTCATTTTTAAATATAGGTTTTCATTTTCTCCCACCAG
CTTATATACCTTAGCAGGAGACATTCCTTCCGTATCTTTTACGCAGCGGTATTTTTCGATCAGTTTTTTC
AATTCCGGTGATATTCTCATTTTAGCCATTTATTATTTCCTTCCTCTTTTCTACAGTATTTAAAGATACC
CCAAGAAGCTAATTATAACAAGACGAACTCCAATTCACTGTTCCTTGCATTCTAAAACTTTAAATACCAG
AAAACAGCTTTTTCAAAGTTGTTTTCAAAGTTGGCGTATAACATAGTATCGACGGAGCCGATTTTGAAAC
CACAATTATGGGTGATGCTGCAACTCGAGCGGGCCGGGAGGGTTCGAGAAGGGGGGGCACCCCCCTTCGG
CGTGCGCGGTCACGCGCACAGGGCGCAGCCCTGGTTAAAAACAAGGTTTATAAATATTGGTTTAAAAGCA
GGTTAAAAGACAGGTTAGCGGTGGCCGAAAAACGGGCGGAAACCCTTGCAAATGCTGGATTTTCTGCCTG
TGGACAGCCCCTCAAATGTCAATAGGTGCGCCCCTCATCTGTCAGCACTCTGCCCCTCAAGTGTCAAGGA
TCGCGCCCCTCATCTGTCAGTAGTCGCGCCCCTCAAGTGTCAATACCGCAGGGCACTTATCCCCAGGCTT
GTCCACATCATCTGTGGGAAACTCGCGTAAAATCAGGCGTTTTCGCCGATTTGCGAGGCTGGCCAGCTCC
ACGTCGCCGGCCGAAATCGAGCCTGCCCCTCATCTGTCAACGCCGCGCCGGGTGAGTCGGCCCCTCAAGT
GTCAACGTCCGCCCCTCATCTGTCAGTGAGGGCCAAGTTTTCCGCGAGGTATCCACAACGCCGGCGGCCG
GCCGCGGTGTCTCGCACACGGCTTCGACGGCGTTTCTGGCGCGTTTGCAGGGCCATAGACGGCCGCCAGC
CCAGCGGCGAGGGCAACCAGCCCGGTGAGCGTCTCTAGTGGACTGATGGGCTGCCTGTATCGAGTGGTGA
TTTTGTGCCGAGCTGCCGGTCGGGGAGCTGTTGGCTGGCTGG
Features (pLannotate 1.2.2; 18 found; start..end, strand, type, name):
      1..25      +  misc_feature   LB T-DNA repeat: left border repeat from nopaline C58 T-DNA
     89..148     -  misc_feature   MCS (fragment): pBluescript multiple cloning site
    226..895     +  promoter       CaMV 35S promoter (enhanced): cauliflower mosaic virus 35S promoter with a duplicated enhancer region
    907..962     +  misc_feature   TMV Ω: translational enhancer from the tobacco mosaic virus 5'-leader sequence (Gallie et al., 1988)
    964..5811    +  CDS            RDRP_TMV: Experimental evidence at protein level: Swiss-Prot protein existence level 1. [Replicase small subunit]: is a methyltransferase active in RNA capping and an RNA helicase. Methyltransferase displays a cytoplasmic capping enzyme activity. This function is necessary since all viral RNAs are synthesized in the cytoplasm, and host capping enzymes are restricted to the nucleus. Helicase region probably exhibits NTPase and RNA unwinding activities (Potential). It also acts as a suppressor of RNA-mediated gene silencing, also known as post- transcriptional gene silencing (PTGS), a mechanism of plant v
   5798..6601    +  CDS            MP: MVP_TMV - Also known as MP30 From Tobacco mosaic virus (strain vulgare) (TMV) (Tobacco mosaic virus (strain U1)).
   6715..6736    +  ncRNA          TMV UPD-PK1: Accession: RF01114 - Pseudoknot of upstream pseudoknot domain (UPD) of the 3'UTR
   6737..6757    +  ncRNA          UPD-PK2: Accession: RF01083 - Pseudoknot of upstream pseudoknot domain (UPD) of the 3'UTR
   6759..6789    +  ncRNA          TMV UPD-PK3: Accession: RF01072 - Pseudoknot of upstream pseudoknot domain (UPD) of the 3'UTR
   6791..6856    +  ncRNA          TLS-PK2: Accession: RF01077 - Pseudoknot of tRNA-like structure
   6901..6942    +  misc_RNA       sTRSV HHRz (fragment): hammerhead ribozyme from the tobacco ringspot virus satellite RNA (Khvorova et al., 2003)
   6947..6964    +  misc_feature   MCS (fragment): pUC18/19 multiple cloning site
   7038..7197    +  polyA_signal   CaMV poly(A) signal (fragment): cauliflower mosaic virus polyadenylation signal
   7269..7293    +  misc_feature   RB T-DNA repeat: right border repeat from nopaline C58 T-DNA
   7397..7424    -  CDS            TetR (fragment): tetracycline resistance regulatory protein; tetR
   7448..8596    -  CDS            trfA: trans-acting replication protein that binds to and activates oriV
   8895..9689    -  CDS            KanR: aminoglycoside phosphotransferase; aphA-3; confers resistance to kanamycin
   9906..10520   -  rep_origin     oriV: origin of replication for the bacterial F plasmid
