[The description below was written by a language model from this plasmid's Addgene catalogue record and pLannotate feature annotations shown in this document.]
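Description:
pJL-TRBO is an empty-backbone plant expression vector built on the mini binary plasmid pCB301 and designed for Agrobacterium-mediated delivery (agroinfection) of a Tobacco mosaic virus (TMV)-based RNA replicon for transient protein expression. The roughly 10.6 kb plasmid is maintained in bacteria through an oriV origin together with the trfA replication protein that activates it. This arrangement supports replication in both E. coli and Agrobacterium but gives a low copy number. Bacterial selection is by kanamycin (aphA-3 KanR). The record also lists gentamicin and rifampicin as selectable markers, but no corresponding genes are annotated on the plasmid, so these probably relate to the Agrobacterium host strain rather than to the vector itself.

Between the nopaline-type left and right T-DNA borders, an enhanced CaMV 35S promoter with a duplicated enhancer drives transcription of a TMV cDNA. The cDNA begins with the viral Ω leader and continues through the replicase open reading frame, which provides capping, helicase, polymerase and silencing-suppressor functions. The 30 kDa movement protein gene follows, and then the viral 3' untranslated region with its upstream pseudoknot domain and tRNA-like structure. The coat protein coding sequence has been removed. The gap between the movement protein gene and the 3' UTR is presumably where a gene of interest is inserted, although the cloning sites are not annotated or stated. A hammerhead ribozyme fragment placed just after the viral 3' end should trim the nuclear transcript close to the authentic viral terminus, and a CaMV polyadenylation signal ends the cassette. After T-DNA transfer into leaf cells, the transcript launches a self-replicating viral RNA that can move from cell to cell, allowing high-level transient expression of inserted genes.
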