Addgene plasmid #80082: pJL-TRBO
Purpose: (Empty Backbone) An improved agroinfection-compatible Tobacco mosaic virus (TMV)-based transient expression vector that lacks the TMV CP gene coding sequence.
Depositing lab: John Lindbo. Depositing organization: Ohio State University. Publication: TRBO: a high-efficiency tobacco mosaic virus RNA-based overexpression vector. Lindbo JA. Plant Physiol. 2007 Dec;145(4):1232-40. Epub 2007 Aug 24. 10.1104/pp.107.106377 PubMed 17720752.
Backbone
  Vector backbone: pCB301
  Vector type: Plant Expression
  Promoter: CaMV35S
  Selectable markers: Gentamicin ; Rifampicin
Growth in bacteria
  Bacterial resistance: Kanamycin, 50 μg/mL
  Growth temperature: 30°C
  Growth strain: DH5alpha
  Growth instructions: It is probably best to do a large scale prep (eg 500 mls culture), because plasmid is fairly low copy.
  Copy number: Low Copy
Gene/Insert
  Cloning method: Unknown
Terms and licenses: Academic/Nonprofit Terms; Industry Terms: Not Available to Industry
How to cite: pJL-TRBO was a gift from John Lindbo (Addgene plasmid # 80082 ; http://n2t.net/addgene:80082 ; RRID:Addgene_80082)
