>Addgene plasmid #80082 | pJL-TRBO | addgene partial sequence | sequence record 154530 | RB-F1 5'-ggataaaccttttcacgccc-3'
TAAACGCTCTTTTCTCTTAGGTTTACCCGCCAATATATCCTGTCAAACACTGATAGTTTAAACTGAAGGC
GGGAAACGACAATCTGCTAGTGGATCCCCCGGCCGGGCTGCAGGTCACTGGATTTTGGTTTTAGGAATTA
GAAATTTTATTGATAGAAGTATTTTACAAATACAAATACATACTAAGGGTTTCTTATATGCTCAACACAT
GAGCGAAACCCTATAAGAACCCTAATTCCCTTATCTGGGAACTACTCACACATTATTCTGGAGAAAAATA
GAGAGAGATAGATTTGTAGAGAGAGACTGGTGATTTTTGCGGACTCTAGGCTATGACCATGATTACGCCA
AGCTTGCATGCCTGCAGCCAGGTTTCGTCCTCACGGACTCATCAGCCCGGAAAACACATCCGGGTACCTG
GGCCCCTACCGGGGGTAACGGGGGGATTCGAACCCCTCGCTTTATTACGTGCCTGCGGATGTATATGAAC
CATATACATTTGACCCGCGCGATCCAAGACACAACCCTTCGATTTAAGTGGAGGGAAAAACACTATGCGT
TATCGTACGCACCACGTGTGATTACGGACACAATCCGTTATTTATTATGCATCTTGACTACCTCAAGTTG
CAGGACCGCGGCCGCCCTAGGCCGTTAATTAATGACAAGAACACGAACTGAGATGGAGTAGTGATACTGT
AAGATCTATTTAAAACGAATCCGATTCGGCGACAGTAGCCTCCGAATCATCATCGATTAAATTATTCTTT
TTAAAACTCATTCCCCCAAAATCCTTAACATTTCTATAGTTCTTGTTCGGCACTGACCGATCACTACTAC
TATTTTTCCCTTTGCGGACATCACTCTTTTTTCCGGTTCGAGATCGAAACTTTGCAAGCCTGATCGACAT
AGGGACATCTTCCATGAACTCAT
