>Addgene plasmid #80082 | pJL-TRBO | addgene partial sequence | sequence record 156032 | pTC14_F2 5'-caagcctgattgggagaaaa-3'
CACCGACTTCTTCCGCATCAAGTGTTTTGGCTCTCAGGCCGAGGCCCACGGCAAGTATTTGGGCAAGGGG
TCGCTGGTATTCGTGCAGGGCAAGATTCGGAATACCAAGTACGAGAAGGACGGCCAGACGGTCTACGGGA
CCGACTTCATTGCCGATAAGGTGGATTATCTGGACACCAAGGCACCAGGCGGGTCAAATCAGGAATAAGG
GCACATTGCCCCGGCGTGAGTCGGGGCAATCCCGCAAGGAGGGTGAATGAATCGGACGTTTGACCGGAAG
GCATACAGGCAAGAACTGATCGACGCGGGGTTTTCCGCCGAGGATGCCGAAACCATCGCAAGCCGCACCG
TCATGCGTGCGCCCCGCGAAACCTTCCAGTCCGTCGGCTCGATGGCCCAGCAAGCTACGGCCAAGATCGA
GCGCGACAGCGTGCAACTGGCTCCCCCTGCCCTGCCCGCGCCATCGGCCGCCGTGGAGCGTTCGCGTCGT
CTCGAACAGGAGGCGGCAGGTTTGGCGAAGTCGATGACCATCGACACGCGAGGAACTATGACGACCAAGA
AGCGAAAAACCGCCGGCGAGGACCTGGCAAAACAGGTCAGCGAGGCCAAGCAGGCCGCGTTGCTGAAACA
CACGAAGCAGCAGATCAAGGAAATGCAGCTTTCCTTGTTCGATATTGCGCCGTGGCCGGACACGATGCGA
GCGATGCCAAACGACACGGCCCGCTCTGCCCTGTTCACCACGCGCAACAAGAAAATCCCGCGCGAGGCGC
TGCAAAACAAGGTCATTTTCCACGTCAACAAGGACGTGAAGATCACCTACACCGGCGTCGAGCTGCGGGC
CGACGATGACGAACTGGTGTGGCAGCAGGTGTTGGAGTACGCGAAGCGCACCCCTATCGGCG
