>Addgene plasmid #80082 | pJL-TRBO | addgene partial sequence | sequence record 156033 | pBluescript-KS 5'-TCGAGGTCGACGGTATC-3'
AAGACCAAAGGGCAATTGAGACTTTTCAACAAAGGGTAATATCCGGAAACCTCCTCGGATTCCATTGCCC
AGCTATCTGTCACTTTATTGTGAAGATAGTGGAAAAGGAAGGTGGCTCCTACAAATGCCATCATTGCGAT
AAAGGAAAGGCCATCGTTGAAGATGCCTCTGCCGACAGTGGTCCCAAAGATGGACCCCCACCCACGAGGA
GCATCGTGGAAAAAGAAGACGTTCCAACCACGTCTTCAAAGCAAGTGGATTGATGTGATATCTCCACTGA
CGTAAGGGATGACGCACAATCCCACTATCCTTCGCAAGACCTTCCTCTATATAAGGAAGTTCATTTCATT
TGGAGAGGGTATTTTTACAACAATTACCAAC
